Addgene plasmid #25230: WDR5 (2H9O)
Purpose: Bacterial expression for structure determination; may not be full ORF
Depositing lab: Cheryl Arrowsmith. Depositing organization: University of Toronto.
Backbone
  Vector backbone: pET28a-LIC
  Backbone manufacturer: SGC
  Backbone size w/o insert (bp): 7328
  Vector type: Bacterial Expression
Growth in bacteria
  Bacterial resistance: Kanamycin, 50 μg/mL
  Growth temperature: 37°C
  Growth strain: DH5alpha
  Copy number: Low Copy
Gene/Insert
  Gene/Insert name: WDR5_01 (alt names: PDB: 2H9O; WD repeat domain 5; WDR5)
  Species: H. sapiens (human)
  Insert size (bp): 1002
  Entrez Gene: WDR5 (a.k.a. BIG-3, BIG3, CFAP89, SWD3)
  Tag / fusion protein: His (N terminal on insert)
  Cloning method: Restriction Enzyme
  Sequencing primers: 5′ T7; 3′ T7-term
Terms and licenses: Academic/Nonprofit Terms; Industry Terms: Not Available to Industry
Depositor comments: PDB: 2H9O. http://www.thesgc.org/structures/2H9O/
How to cite: WDR5 (2H9O) was a gift from Cheryl Arrowsmith (Addgene plasmid # 25230 ; http://n2t.net/addgene:25230 ; RRID:Addgene_25230)
