[The description below was written by a language model from this plasmid's Addgene catalogue record.]
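Description:
WDR5 (2H9O) is a bacterial expression plasmid built on pET28a-LIC, a ligation-independent-cloning derivative of the pET28a vector produced by a structural genomics group. The backbone is listed at 7328 bp without insert, confers kanamycin resistance, and is recorded as low copy. The record contains catalogue fields only, with no feature table, so individual backbone elements are not itemised. However, the listed sequencing primers (T7 forward and T7 terminator reverse) indicate that the insert sits between a T7 promoter and a T7 terminator, as is standard for pET-series vectors. In such vectors, transcription depends on T7 RNA polymerase supplied by the expression host. The DH5alpha strain named in the record serves for plasmid propagation rather than protein production.

The insert, designated WDR5_01, is a 1002 bp sequence from human WDR5 (WD repeat domain 5), carrying an N-terminal His tag that allows purification of the recombinant protein by immobilised metal affinity chromatography. The record cautions that the insert may not be the full open reading frame, as constructs of this kind are often trimmed to a fragment suited to crystallisation; the exact residue boundaries are not stated. Although the backbone is a LIC vector, the cloning method is recorded as restriction enzyme.

The stated purpose is bacterial expression of WDR5 for structure determination, and the construct is linked to a deposited Protein Data Bank structure (2H9O). It is therefore suited to producing purified WDR5 protein for crystallography and, by extension, other work requiring recombinant protein.
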