>Addgene plasmid #25230 | WDR5 (2H9O) | depositor partial sequence | sequence record 11704 | Author sequence
ATGGCGACGGAGGAGAAGAAGCCCGAGACCGAGGCCGCCAGAGCACAGCCAACCCCTTCGTCATCCGCCA
CTCAGAGCAAGCCTACACCTGTGAAGCCAAACTATGCTCTAAAGTTCACCCTTGCTGGCCACACCAAAGC
AGTGTCCTCCGTGAAATTCAGCCCGAATGGAGAGTGGCTGGCAAGTTCATCTGCTGATAAACTTATTAAA
ATTTGGGGCGCGTATGATGGGAAATTTGAGAAAACCATATCTGGTCACAAGCTGGGAATATCCGATGTAG
CCTGGTCGTCAGATTCTAACCTTCTTGTTTCTGCCTCAGATGACAAAACCTTGAAGATATGGGACGTGAG
CTCGGGCAAGTGTCTGAAAACCCTGAAGGGACACAGTAATTATGTCTTTTGCTGCAACTTCAATCCCCAG
TCCAACCTTATTGTCTCAGGATCCTTTGACGAAAGCGTGAGGATATGGGATGTGAAAACAGGGAAGTGCC
TCAAGACTTTGCCAGCTCACTCGGATCCAGTCTCGGCCGTTCATTTTAATCGTGATGGATCCTTGATAGT
TTCAAGTAGCTATGATGGTCTCTGTCGCATCTGGGACACCGCCTCGGGCCAGTGCCTGAAGACGCTCATC
GATGACGACAACCCCCCCGTGTCTTTTGTGAAGTTCTCCCCGAACGGCAAATACATCCTGGCCGCCACGC
TGGACAACACTCTGAAGCTCTGGGACTACAGCAAGGGGAAGTGCCTGAAGACGTACACTGGCCACAAGAA
TGAGAAATACTGCATATTTGCCAATTTCTCTGTTACTGGTGGGAAGTGGATTGTGTCTGGCTCAGAGGAT
AACCTTGTTTACATCTGGAACCTTCAGACGAAAGAGATTGTACAGAAACTACAAGGCCACACAGATGTCG
TGATCTCAACAGCTTGTCACCCAACAGAAAACATCATCGCCTCTGCTGCGCTAGAAAATGACAAAACAAT
TAAACTGTGGAAGAGTGACTGC
