>Addgene plasmid #25230 | WDR5 (2H9O) | addgene partial sequence | sequence record 31310 | 25230 with T7
ATCCCTCTGAATATTTTGTTTACTTTAAGAAGGAGATATACCATGGGCAGCAGCCATCATCATCATCATC
ACAGCAGCGGCCTGGTTCCGCGTGGTAGTATGGCGACGGAGGAGAAGAAGCCCGAGACCGAGGCCGCCAG
AGCACAGCCAACCCCTTCGTCATCCGCCACTCAGAGCAAGCCTACACCTGTGAAGCCAAACTATGCTCTA
AAGTTCACCCTTGCTGGCCACACCAAAGCAGTGTCCTCCGTGAAATTCAGCCCGAATGGAGAGTGGCTGG
CAAGTTCATCTGCTGATAAACTTATTAAAATTTGGGGCGCGTATGATGGGAAATTTGAGAAAACCATATC
TGGTCACAAGCTGGGAATATCCGATGTAGCCTGGTCGTCAGATTCTAACCTTCTTGTTTCTGCCTCAGAT
GACAAAACCTTGAAGATATGGGACGTGAGCTCGGGCAAGTGTCTGAAAACCCTGAAGGGACACAGTAATT
ATGTCTTTTGCTGCAACTTCAATCCCCAGTCCAACCTTATTGTCTCAGGATCCTTTGACGAAAGCGTGAG
GATATGGGATGTGAAAACAGGGAAGTGCCTCAAGACTTTGCCAGCTCACTCGGATCCAGTCTCGGCCGTT
CATTTTAATCGTGATGGATCCTTGATAGTTTCAAGTAGCTATGATGGTCTCTGTCGCATCTGGGACACCG
CCTCGGGCCAGTGCCTGAAGACGCTCATCGATGACGACAACCCCCCCGTGTCTTTTGTGAAGTTCTCCCC
GAACGGCAAATACATCCTGGCCGCCACGCTGGACAACACTCTGAAAGCTCTGGGACTACAGCAAGGGGAA
GTGCCTGAAGACGTACACTGGCCACAAGAATGAGAAATACTGCATA
